>Addgene plasmid #76152 | PRKAR2B gRNA (BRDN0001147707) | addgene full sequence | sequence record 185288 | Addgene Assembled Sequence
CCCGGGTGCAAAGATGGATAAAGTTTTAAACAGAGAGGAATCTTTGCAGCTAATGGACCTTCTAGGTCTT
GAAAGGAGTGGGAATTGGCTCCGGTGCCCGTCAGTGGGCAGAGCGCACATCGCCCACAGTCCCCGAGAAG
TTGGGGGGAGGGGTCGGCAATTGATCCGGTGCCTAGAGAAGGTGGCGCGGGGTAAACTGGGAAAGTGATG
TCGTGTACTGGCTCCGCCTTTTTCCCGAGGGTGGGGGAGAACCGTATATAAGTGCAGTAGTCGCCGTGAA
CGTTCTTTTTCGCAACGGGTTTGCCGCCAGAACACAGGTAAGTGCCGTGTGTGGTTCCCGCGGGCCTGGC
CTCTTTACGGGTTATGGCCCTTGCGTGCCTTGAATTACTTCCACCTGGCTGCAGTACGTGATTCTTGATC
CCGAGCTTCGGGTTGGAAGTGGGTGGGAGAGTTCGAGGCCTTGCGCTTAAGGAGCCCCTTCGCCTCGTGC
TTGAGTTGAGGCCTGGCCTGGGCGCTGGGGCCGCCGCGTGCGAATCTGGTGGCACCTTCGCGCCTGTCTC
GCTGCTTTCGATAAGTCTCTAGCCATTTAAAATTTTTGATGACCTGCTGCGACGCTTTTTTTCTGGCAAG
ATAGTCTTGTAAATGCGGGCCAAGATCTGCACACTGGTATTTCGGTTTTTGGGGCCGCGGGCGGCGACGG
GGCCCGTGCGTCCCAGCGCACATGTTCGGCGAGGCGGGGCCTGCGAGCGCGGCCACCGAGAATCGGACGG
GGGTAGTCTCAAGCTGGCCGGCCTGCTCTGGTGCCTGGCCTCGCGCCGCCGTGTATCGCCCCGCCCTGGG
CGGCAAGGCTGGCCCGGTCGGCACCAGTTGCGTGAGCGGAAAGATGGCCGCTTCCCGGCCCTGCTGCAGG
GAGCTCAAAATGGAGGACGCGGCGCTCGGGAGAGCGGGCGGGTGAGTCACCCACACAAAGGAAAAGGGCC
TTTCCGTCCTCAGCCGTCGCTTCATGTGACTCCACGGAGTACCGGGCGCCGTCCAGGCACCTCGATTAGT
TCTCGAGCTTTTGGAGTACGTCGTCTTTAGGTTGGGGGGAGGGGTTTTATGCGATGGAGTTTCCCCACAC
TGAGTGGGTGGAGACTGAAGTTAGGCCAGCTTGGCACTTGATGTAATTCTCCTTGGAATTTGCCCTTTTT
GAGTTTGGATCTTGGTTCATTCTCAAGCCTCAGACAGTGGTTCAAAGTTTTTTTCTTCCATTTCAGGTGT
CGTGACGTACGGCCACCATGACCGAGTACAAGCCCACGGTGCGCCTCGCCACCCGCGACGACGTCCCCAG
GGCCGTACGCACCCTCGCCGCCGCGTTCGCCGACTACCCCGCCACGCGCCACACCGTCGATCCGGACCGC
CACATCGAGCGGGTCACCGAGCTGCAAGAACTCTTCCTCACGCGCGTCGGGCTCGACATCGGCAAGGTGT
GGGTCGCGGACGACGGCGCCGCCGTGGCGGTCTGGACCACGCCGGAGAGCGTCGAAGCGGGGGCGGTGTT
CGCCGAGATCGGCCCGCGCATGGCCGAGTTGAGCGGTTCCCGGCTGGCCGCGCAGCAACAGATGGAAGGC
CTCCTGGCGCCGCACCGGCCCAAGGAGCCCGCGTGGTTCCTGGCCACCGTCGGAGTCTCGCCCGACCACC
AGGGCAAGGGTCTGGGCAGCGCCGTCGTGCTCCCCGGAGTGGAGGCGGCCGAGCGCGCCGGGGTGCCCGC
CTTCCTGGAGACCTCCGCGCCCCGCAACCTCCCCTTCTACGAGCGGCTCGGCTTCACCGTCACCGCCGAC
GTCGAGGTGCCCGAAGGACCGCGCACCTGGTGCATGACCCGCAAGCCCGGTGCCTGAACGCGTTAAGTCG
ACAATCAACCTCTGGATTACAAAATTTGTGAAAGATTGACTGGTATTCTTAACTATGTTGCTCCTTTTAC
GCTATGTGGATACGCTGCTTTAATGCCTTTGTATCATGCTATTGCTTCCCGTATGGCTTTCATTTTCTCC
TCCTTGTATAAATCCTGGTTGCTGTCTCTTTATGAGGAGTTGTGGCCCGTTGTCAGGCAACGTGGCGTGG
TGTGCACTGTGTTTGCTGACGCAACCCCCACTGGTTGGGGCATTGCCACCACCTGTCAGCTCCTTTCCGG
GACTTTCGCTTTCCCCCTCCCTATTGCCACGGCGGAACTCATCGCCGCCTGCCTTGCCCGCTGCTGGACA
GGGGCTCGGCTGTTGGGCACTGACAATTCCGTGGTGTTGTCGGGGAAATCATCGTCCTTTCCTTGGCTGC
TCGCCTGTGTTGCCACCTGGATTCTGCGCGGGACGTCCTTCTGCTACGTCCCTTCGGCCCTCAATCCAGC
GGACCTTCCTTCCCGCGGCCTGCTGCCGGCTCTGCGGCCTCTTCCGCGTCTTCGCCTTCGCCCTCAGACG
AGTCGGATCTCCCTTTGGGCCGCCTCCCCGCGTCGACTTTAAGACCAATGACTTACAAGGCAGCTGTAGA
TCTTAGCCACTTTTTAAAAGAAAAGGGGGGACTGGAAGGGCTAATTCACTCCCAACGAAGACAAGATCTG
CTTTTTGCTTGTACTGGGTCTCTCTGGTTAGACCAGATCTGAGCCTGGGAGCTCTCTGGCTAACTAGGGA
ACCCACTGCTTAAGCCTCAATAAAGCTTGCCTTGAGTGCTTCAAGTAGTGTGTGCCCGTCTGTTGTGTGA
CTCTGGTAACTAGAGATCCCTCAGACCCTTTTAGTCAGTGTGGAAAATCTCTAGCAGTACGTATAGTAGT
TCATGTCATCTTATTATTCAGTATTTATAACTTGCAAAGAAATGAATATCAGAGAGTGAGAGGAACTTGT
TTATTGCAGCTTATAATGGTTACAAATAAAGCAATAGCATCACAAATTTCACAAATAAAGCATTTTTTTC
ACTGCATTCTAGTTGTGGTTTGTCCAAACTCATCAATGTATCTTATCATGTCTGGCTCTAGCTATCCCGC
CCCTAACTCCGCCCATCCCGCCCCTAACTCCGCCCAGTTCCGCCCATTCTCCGCCCCATGGCTGACTAAT
TTTTTTTATTTATGCAGAGGCCGAGGCCGCCTCGGCCTCTGAGCTATTCCAGAAGTAGTGAGGAGGCTTT
TTTGGAGGCCTAGGGACGTACCCAATTCGCCCTATAGTGAGTCGTATTACGCGCGCTCACTGGCCGTCGT
TTTACAACGTCGTGACTGGGAAAACCCTGGCGTTACCCAACTTAATCGCCTTGCAGCACATCCCCCTTTC
GCCAGCTGGCGTAATAGCGAAGAGGCCCGCACCGATCGCCCTTCCCAACAGTTGCGCAGCCTGAATGGCG
AATGGG
[124 nt withheld, positions 3367-3490]
C
[91 nt withheld, positions 3492-3582]
A
[49 nt withheld, positions 3584-3632]
CCTTTGACGTTGGAGTCCACGTTCTTT
[37 nt withheld, positions 3660-3696]
ACCCTATCTCGGTCTATTCTTTTGATTTATAAGGGATTTTGCCGATTTCGGCCTATTGGTTAAAAAATGA
GCTGATTTAACAAAAATTTAACGCGAATTTTAACAAAATATTAACGCTTACAATTTAGGTGGCACTTTTC
GGGGAAATGTGCGCGGAACCCCTATTTGTTTATTTTTCTAAATACATTCAAATATGTATCCGCTCATGAG
ACAATAACCCTGATAAATGCTTCAATAATATTGAAAAAGGAAGAGTATGAGTATTCAACATTTCCGTGTC
GCCCTTATTCCCTTTTTTGCGGCATTTTGCCTTCCTGTTTTTGCTCACCCAGAAACGCTGGTGAAAGTAA
AAGATGCTGAAGATCAGTTGGGTGCACGAGTGGGTTACATCGAACTGGATCTCAACAGCGGTAAGATCCT
TGAGAGTTTTCGCCCCGAAGAACGTTTTCCAATGATGAGCACTTTTAAAGTTCTGCTATGTGGCGCGGTA
TTATCCCGTATTGACGCCGGGCAAGAGCAACTCGGTCGCCGCATACACTATTCTCAGAATGACTTGGTTG
AGTACTCACCAGTCACAGAAAAGCATCTTACGGATGGCATGACAGTAAGAGAATTATGCAGTGCTGCCAT
AACCATGAGTGATAACACTGCGGCCAACTTACTTCTGACAACGATCGGAGGACCGAAGGAGCTAACCGCT
TTTTTGCACAACATGGGGGATCATGTAACTCGCCTTGATCGTTGGGAACCGGAGCTGAATGAAGCCATAC
CAAACGACGAGCGTGACACCACGATGCCTGTAGCAATGGCAACAACGTTGCGCAAACTATTAACTGGCGA
ACTACTTACTCTAGCTTCCCGGCAACAATTAATAGACTGGATGGAGGCGGATAAAGTTGCAGGACCACTT
CTGCGCTCGGCCCTTCCGGCTGGCTGGTTTATTGCTGATAAATCTGGAGCCGGTGAGCGTGGGTCTCGCG
GTATCATTGCAGCACTGGGGCCAGATGGTAAGCCCTCCCGTATCGTAGTTATCTACACGACGGGGAGTCA
GGCAACTATGGATGAACGAAATAGACAGATCGCTGAGATAGGTGCCTCACTGATTAAGCATTGGTAACTG
TCAGACCAAGTTTACTCATATATACTTTAGATTGATTTAAAACTTCATTTTTAATTTAAAAGGATCTAGG
TGAAGATCCTTTTTGATAATCTCATGACCAAAATCCCTTAACGTGAGTTTTCGTTCCACTGAGCGTCAGA
CCCCGTAGAAAAGATCAAAGGATCTTCTTGAGATCCTTTTTTTCTGCGCGTAATCTGCTGCTTGCAAACA
AAAAAACCACCGCTACCAGCGGTGGTTTGTTTGCCGGATCAAGAGCTACCAACTCTTTTTCCGAAGGTAA
CTGGCTTCAGCAGAGCGCAGATACCAAATACTGTTCTTCTAGTGTAGCCGTAGTTAGGCCACCACTTCAA
GAACTCTGTAGCACCGCCTACATACCTCGCTCTGCTAATCCTGTTACCAGTGGCTGCTGCCAGTGGCGAT
AAGTCGTGTCTTACCGGGTTGGACTCAAGACGATAGTTACCGGATAAGGCGCAGCGGTCGGGCTGAACGG
GGGGTTCGTGCACACAGCCCAGCTTGGAGCGAACGACCTACACCGAACTGAGATACCTACAGCGTGAGCT
ATGAGAAAGCGCCACGCTTCCCGAAGGGAGAAAGGCGGACAGGTATCCGGTAAGCGGCAGGGTCGGAACA
GGAGAGCGCACGAGGGAGCTTCCAGGGGGAAACGCCTGGTATCTTTATAGTCCTGTCGGGTTTCGCCACC
TCTGACTTGAGCGTCGATTTTTGTGATGCTCGTCAGGGGGGCGGAGCCTATGGAAAAACGCCAGCAACGC
GGCCTTTTTACGGTTCCTGGCCTTTTGCTGGCCTTTTGCTCACATGTTCTTTCCTGCGTTATCCCCTGAT
TCTGTGGATAACCGTATTACCGCCTTTGAGTGAGCTGATACCGCTCGCCGCAGCCGAACGACCGAGCGCA
GCGAGTCAGTGAGCGAGGAAGCGGAAGAGCGCCCAATACGCAAACCGCCTCTCCCCGCGCGTTGGCCGAT
TCATTAATGCAGCTGGCACGACAGGTTTCCCGACTGGAAAGCGGGCAGTGAGCGCAACGCAATTAATGTG
AGTTAGCTCACTCATTAGGCACCCCAGGCTTTACACTTTATGCTTCCGGCTCGTATGTTGTGTGGAATTG
TGAGCGGATAACAATTTCACACAGGAAACAGCTATGACCATGATTACGCCAAGCGCGCAATTAACCCTCA
CTAAAGGGAACAAAAGCTGGAGCTGCAAGCTTAATGTAGTCTTATGCAATACTCTTGTAGTCTTGCAACA
TGGTAACGATGAGTTAGCAACATGCCTTACAAGGAGAGAAAAAGCACCGTGCATGCCGATTGGTGGAAGT
AAGGTGGTACGATCGTGCCTTATTAGGAAGGCAACAGACGGGTCTGACATGGATTGGACGAACCACTGAA
TTGCCGCATTGCAGAGATATTGTATTTAAGTGCCTAGCTCGATACATAAACGGGTCTCTCTGGTTAGACC
AGATCTGAGCCTGGGAGCTCTCTGGCTAACTAGGGAACCCACTGCTTAAGCCTCAATAAAGCTTGCCTTG
AGTGCTTCAAGTAGTGTGTGCCCGTCTGTTGTGTGACTCTGGTAACTAGAGATCCCTCAGACCCTTTTAG
TCAGTGTGGAAAATCTCTAGCAGTGGCGCCCGAACAGGGACTTGAAAGCGAAAGGGAAACCAGAGGAGCT
CTCTCGACGCAGGACTCGGCTTGCTGAAGCGCGCACGGCAAGAGGCGAGGGGCGGCGACTGGTGAGTACG
CCAAAAATTTTGACTAGCGGAGGCTAGAAGGAGAGAGATGGGTGCGAGAGCGTCAGTATTAAGCGGGGGA
GAATTAGATCGCGATGGGAAAAAATTCGGTTAAGGCCAGGGGGAAAGAAAAAATATAAATTAAAACATAT
AGTATGGGCAAGCAGGGAGCTAGAACGATTCGCAGTTAATCCTGGCCTGTTAGAAACATCAGAAGGCTGT
AGACAAATACTGGGACAGCTACAACCATCCCTTCAGACAGGATCAGAAGAACTTAGATCATTATATAATA
CAGTAGCAACCCTCTATTGTGTGCATCAAAGGATAGAGATAAAAGACACCAAGGAAGCTTTAGACAAGAT
AGAGGAAGAGCAAAACAAAAGTAAGACCACCGCACAGCAAGCGGCCGCTGATCTTCAGACCTGGAGGAGG
AGATATGAGGGACAATTGGAGAAGTGAATTATATAAATATAAAGTAGTAAAAATTGAACCATTAGGAGTA
GCACCCACCAAGGCAAAGAGAAGAGTGGTGCAGAGAGAAAAAAGAGCAGTGGGAATAGGAGCTTTGTTCC
TTGGGTTCTTGGGAGCAGCAGGAAGCACTATGGGCGCAGCGTCAATGACGCTGACGGTACAGGCCAGACA
ATTATTGTCTGGTATAGTGCAGCAGCAGAACAATTTGCTGAGGGCTATTGAGGCGCAACAGCATCTGTTG
CAACTCACAGTCTGGGGCATCAAGCAGCTCCAGGCAAGAATCCTGGCTGTGGAAAGATACCTAAAGGATC
AACAGCTCCTGGGGATTTGGGGTTGCTCTGGAAAACTCATTTGCACCACTGCTGTGCCTTGGAATGCTAG
TTGGAGTAATAAATCTCTGGAACAGATTTGGAATCACACGACCTGGATGGAGTGGGACAGAGAAATTAAC
AATTACACAAGCTTAATACACTCCTTAATTGAAGAATCGCAAAACCAGCAAGAAAAGAATGAACAAGAAT
TATTGGAATTAGATAAATGGGCAAGTTTGTGGAATTGGTTTAACATAACAAATTGGCTGTGGTATATAAA
ATTATTCATAATGATAGTAGGAGGCTTGGTAGGTTTAAGAATAGTTTTTGCTGTACTTTCTATAGTGAAT
AGAGTTAGGCAGGGATATTCACCATTATCGTTTCAGACCCACCTCCCAACCCCGAGGGGACCCAGAGAGG
GCCTATTTCCCATGATTCCTTCATATTTGCATATACGATACAAGGCTGTTAGAGAGATAATTAGAATTAA
TTTGACTGTAAACACAAAGATATTAGTACAAAATACGTGACGTAGAAAGTAATAATTTCTTGGGTAGTTT
GCAGTTTTAAAATTATGTTTTAAAATGGACTATCATATGCTTACCGTAACTTGAAAGTATTTCGATTTCT
TGGCTTTATATATCTTGTGGAAAGGACGAAACACCGTTGGTAACTATGATAATCGTGTTTTAGAGCTAGA
AATAGCAAGTTAAAATAAGGCTAGTCCGTTATCAACTTGAAAAAGTGGCACCGAGTCGGTGCTTTTTTAA
GCTTGGCGTAACTAGATCTTGAGACAAATGGCAGTATTCATCCACAATTTTAAAAGAAAAGGGGGGATTG
GGGGGTACAGTGCAGGGGAAAGAATAGTAGACATAATAGCAACAGACATACAAACTAAAGAATTACAAAA
ACAAATTACAAAAATTCAAAATTTTCGGGTTTATTACAGGGACAGCAGAGATCCACTTTGGCGCCGGCTC
GAGGGGG
Features (pLannotate 1.2.2; 29 found; start..end, strand, type, name):
     14..80      +  CDS            small t antigen (fragment): SV40 (simian virus 40) small t antigen
    106..317     +  promoter       EF-1α core promoter: core promoter for human elongation factor EF-1α
    318..1256    +  intron         EF-1α intron A: intron upstream of the start codon of human EF-1α
   1278..1877    +  CDS            PuroR (fragment): puromycin N-acetyltransferase; pac from Streptomyces; confers resistance to puromycin
   1893..2481    +  misc_feature   WPRE: woodchuck hepatitis virus posttranscriptional regulatory element
   2532..2551    +  misc_feature   cPPT/CTS (fragment): central polypurine tract and central termination sequence of HIV-1
   2553..2786    +  LTR            3' LTR (ΔU3): self-inactivating 3' long terminal repeat (LTR) from HIV-1
   2864..2985    +  polyA_signal   SV40 poly(A) signal: SV40 polyadenylation signal
   3025..3160    +  rep_origin     SV40 ori: SV40 origin of replication
   3181..3199    -  promoter       T7 promoter: promoter for bacteriophage T7 RNA polymerase
   3207..3362    +  CDS            lacZα (fragment): LacZα fragment of β-galactosidase; lacZ fragment
   3367..3795    +  rep_origin     f1 ori (sequence partly withheld): f1 bacteriophage origin of replication; arrow indicates direction of (+) strand synthesis
   3848..3952    +  promoter       AmpR promoter: bla
   3953..4813    +  CDS            AmpR: β-lactamase; bla; confers resistance to ampicillin, carbenicillin, and related antibiotics
   4984..5572    +  rep_origin     ori: high-copy-number ColE1/pMB1/pBR322/pUC origin of replication
   5755..5847    +  CDS            lacI (fragment): lac repressor; lacI; The lac repressor binds to the lac operator to inhibit transcription in E. coli. This inhibition can be relieved by adding lactose or isopropyl-β-D-thiogalactopyranoside (IPTG).
   5860..5881    +  protein_bind   CAP binding site: CAP binding activates transcription in the presence of cAMP. E. coli catabolite activator protein
   5896..5926    +  promoter       lac promoter: promoter for the E. coli lac operon
   5934..5950    +  protein_bind   lac operator: The lac repressor binds to the lac operator to inhibit transcription in E. coli. This inhibition can be relieved by adding lactose or isopropyl-β-D-thiogalactopyranoside (IPTG). lac repressor encoded by lacI
   5995..6013    +  promoter       T3 promoter: promoter for bacteriophage T3 RNA polymerase
   6041..6267    +  promoter       RSV promoter: Rous sarcoma virus enhancer/promoter
   6268..6448    +  LTR            5' LTR (truncated): truncated 5' long terminal repeat (LTR) from HIV-1
   6495..6620    +  misc_feature   HIV-1 Ψ: packaging signal of human immunodeficiency virus type 1
   6604..6967    +  CDS            HIV-1 gag (fragment): gag protein from human immunodeficiency virus 1; gag
   7113..7346    +  misc_feature   RRE: The Rev response element (RRE) of HIV-1 allows for Rev-dependent mRNA export from the nucleus to the cytoplasm.
   7723..7749    +  CDS            Rev (fragment): human immunodeficiency virus 1 (HIV-1) Rev protein; rev; enhances nuclear export of unspliced and incompletely spliced viral mRNAs
   7753..7993    +  promoter       U6 promoter: RNA polymerase III promoter for human U6 snRNA
   8023..8098    +  misc_RNA       gRNA scaffold: guide RNA scaffold for the Streptococcus pyogenes CRISPR/Cas9 system
   8154..8271    +  misc_feature   cPPT/CTS: central polypurine tract and central termination sequence of HIV-1
