[The description below was written by a language model from this plasmid's Addgene catalogue record and pLannotate feature annotations shown in this document.]
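Description:
PRKAR2B gRNA (BRDN0001147707) is a third-generation lentiviral CRISPR guide plasmid built on the lentiGuide-Puro backbone and designed to target human PRKAR2B (also known as PRKAR2 or RII-beta), which encodes a regulatory subunit of cAMP-dependent protein kinase. It is propagated in E. coli as a high-copy plasmid through a ColE1/pUC-type origin with ampicillin selection (AmpR, β-lactamase). The backbone also carries an f1 origin, an SV40 origin and poly(A) signal, and remnants of a lac/T7/T3 cloning region.

The lentiviral transfer cassette begins with an RSV promoter fused to a truncated HIV-1 5' LTR, which makes genomic RNA production Tat-independent. This is followed by the Ψ packaging signal with a partial gag sequence, the Rev response element for Rev-dependent nuclear export, and a cPPT/CTS. The cassette ends in a ΔU3 self-inactivating 3' LTR. Within it, a human U6 RNA polymerase III promoter drives the 20-nt PRKAR2B-specific spacer joined to the Streptococcus pyogenes Cas9 guide RNA scaffold. Downstream, the EF-1α core promoter with its intron A expresses puromycin N-acetyltransferase, allowing puromycin selection of transduced mammalian cells, and a WPRE enhances transcript expression.

The plasmid does not encode Cas9, so it must be paired with a separate Cas9 vector such as lentiCas9-Blast or used in cells that already express Cas9. It belongs to a human kinome gRNA collection whose guides were designed with optimized rules for high on-target activity and reduced off-target effects. It is typically used to knock out PRKAR2B by lentiviral delivery.
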