Addgene plasmid #76152: PRKAR2B gRNA (BRDN0001147707)
Purpose: 3rd generation lentiviral gRNA plasmid targeting human PRKAR2B
Depositing lab: John Doench & David Root. Depositing organization: Broad Institute. Publication: Optimized sgRNA design to maximize activity and minimize off-target effects of CRISPR-Cas9. Doench JG, Fusi N, Sullender M, Hegde M, Vaimberg EW, Donovan KF, Smith I, Tothova Z, Wilen C, Orchard R, Virgin HW, Listgarten J, Root DE. Nat Biotechnol. 2016 Jan 18. doi: 10.1038/nbt.3437. PubMed 26780180.
Backbone
  Vector backbone: lentiGuide-Puro
  Backbone manufacturer: Zhang Lab (Addgene plasmid # 52963)
  Vector type: Mammalian Expression, Lentiviral, CRISPR
  Selectable markers: Puromycin
Growth in bacteria
  Bacterial resistance: Ampicillin, 100 μg/mL
  Growth temperature: 37°C
  Growth strain: DH5alpha
  Copy number: High Copy
Gene/Insert
  Gene/Insert name: PRKAR2B (alt names: PRKAR2B; NM_002736.2)
  gRNA/shRNA sequence: TTGGTAACTATGATAATCGT
  Species: H. sapiens (human)
  Entrez Gene: PRKAR2B (a.k.a. PRKAR2, RII-BETA)
  Promoter: hU6
  Cloning method: Unknown
  Sequencing primers: 5′ U6-F; 3′ pS2-R
Terms and licenses: Academic/Nonprofit Terms; Industry Terms: Not Available to Industry
Depositor comments: The gRNA was designed to target the following Genbank reference sequence(s): NM_002736.2. Note that this plasmid does NOT contain Cas9. It should be used in conjunction with lentiCas9-Blast (Addgene #52962) or otherwise with cell lines already expressing Cas9. Browse the full kinome gRNA library at http://www.addgene.org/pooled-library/broadgpp-human-kinome/ or visit http://www.broadinstitute.org/rnai/public/ for detailed protocols and information.
How to cite: PRKAR2B gRNA (BRDN0001147707) was a gift from John Doench & David Root (Addgene plasmid # 76152 ; http://n2t.net/addgene:76152 ; RRID:Addgene_76152)
