>Addgene plasmid #76152 | PRKAR2B gRNA (BRDN0001147707) | depositor partial sequence | sequence record 143612 | Target Sequence
TTGGTAACTATGATAATCGT
