>Addgene plasmid #76152 | PRKAR2B gRNA (BRDN0001147707) | addgene partial sequence | sequence record 185287 | hU6-F
GAAAGTAATAATTTCTTGGGTAGTTTGCAGTTTTAAAATTATGTTTTAAAATGGACTATCATATGCTTAC
CGTAACTTGAAAGTATTTCGATTTCTTGGCTTTATATATCTTGTGGAAAGGACGAAACACCGTTGGTAAC
TATGATAATCGTGTTTTAGAGCTAGAAATAGCAAGTTAAAATAAGGCTAGTCCGTTATCAACTTGAAAAA
GTGGCACCGAGTCGGTGCTTTTTTAAGCTTGGCGTAACTAGATCTTGAGACAAATGGCAGTATTCATCCA
CAATTTTAAAAGAAAAGGGGGGATTGGGGGGTACAGTGCAGGGGAAAGAATAGTAGACATAATAGCAACA
GACATACAAACTAAAGAATTACAAAAACAAATTACAAAAATTCAAAATTTTCGGGTTTATTACAGGGACA
GCAGAGATCCACTTTGGCGCCGGCTCGAGGGGGCCCGGGTGCAAAGATGGATAAAGTTTTAAACAGAGAG
GAATCTTTGCAGCTAATGGACCTTCTAGGTCTTGAAAGGAGTGGGAATTGGCTCCGGTGCCCGTCAGTGG
GCAGAGCGCA
